Addgene plasmid #114130: pCDNA3_nmPKA-CαN-mPAGFP
Purpose: Mammalian expression of the G2A mutant of the N-terminal 47 residues of mouse PKA Catalytic subunit α C-terminally tagged by monomeric paGFP.
Depositing lab: Haining Zhong. Depositing organization: Oregon Health & Science University. Publication: Liberated PKA Catalytic Subunits Associate with the Membrane via Myristoylation to Preferentially Phosphorylate Membrane Substrates. Tillo SE, Xiong WH, Takahashi M, Miao S, Andrade AL, Fortin DA, Yang G, Qin M, Smoody BF, Stork PJS, Zhong H. Cell Rep. 2017 Apr 18;19(3):617-629. doi: 10.1016/j.celrep.2017.03.070. PubMed 28423323.
Backbone
  Vector backbone: pcDNA3.1
  Backbone size w/o insert (bp): 4700
  Vector type: Mammalian Expression
Growth in bacteria
  Bacterial resistance: Ampicillin, 100 μg/mL
  Growth temperature: 37°C
  Growth strain: DH5alpha
  Copy number: High Copy
Gene/Insert
  Gene/Insert name: the N-terminal 47 residues of mouse PKA catalytic subunit α C-terminally tagged by monomeric paGFP, with G2A mutation
  Species: M. musculus (mouse)
  Entrez Gene: Prkaca (a.k.a. PKCD, Pkaca)
Terms and licenses: Academic/Nonprofit Terms; Industry Terms: Not Available to Industry
How to cite: pCDNA3_nmPKA-CαN-mPAGFP was a gift from Haining Zhong (Addgene plasmid # 114130 ; http://n2t.net/addgene:114130 ; RRID:Addgene_114130)
