[The description below was written by a language model from this plasmid's Addgene catalogue record and pLannotate feature annotations shown in this document.]
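Description:
pCDNA3_nmPKA-CαN-mPAGFP is a mammalian expression plasmid built on a pcDNA3.1-type backbone, about 6.25 kb in total. It is maintained in E. coli through a high-copy ColE1/pUC-type origin and selected with ampicillin via the β-lactamase gene. An f1 origin is also present. For selection in mammalian cells, the backbone carries a neomycin phosphotransferase gene driven by the SV40 enhancer/early promoter and terminated by an SV40 poly(A) signal. The short HIV-1 LTR, ble, lacI and bom fragments, along with the lac promoter/operator elements, appear to be backbone remnants or annotation matches rather than functional parts of the design.

The payload is a fusion open reading frame expressed from the human CMV immediate early enhancer and promoter and terminated by the bovine growth hormone poly(A) signal. T7 and SP6 promoters flank the insert, as is usual for this backbone. The coding region consists of the first 47 residues of the mouse PKA catalytic subunit α (Prkaca), followed after a short linker by monomeric photoactivatable GFP at the C-terminus. The PKA fragment carries a G2A substitution. Glycine 2 is the residue that normally receives N-terminal myristoylation, so this change is expected to give a non-myristoylated form, which probably explains the "nm" in the name.

The associated publication examines myristoylation-dependent membrane association of liberated PKA catalytic subunits. In that context the construct plausibly serves as a myristoylation-deficient control whose mobility or localisation can be tracked in live cells after photoactivation. The two annotated sequence records, one from the depositor and one from repository sequencing, differ by a single nucleotide in length and in their start coordinate, and they show the same feature set.
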