Features (pLannotate 1.2.2; 22 found; start..end, strand, type, name):
     36..80      -  misc_feature   bom (fragment): basis of mobility region from pBR322
    235..614     +  enhancer       CMV enhancer: human cytomegalovirus immediate early enhancer
    615..818     +  promoter       CMV promoter: human cytomegalovirus (CMV) immediate early promoter
    814..847     +  LTR            5' LTR (truncated) (fragment): truncated 5' long terminal repeat (LTR) from HIV-1
    863..881     +  promoter       T7 promoter: promoter for bacteriophage T7 RNA polymerase
    898..1038    +  CDS            Prkaca (fragment): KAPCA_MOUSE - Also known as Pkaca. Experimental evidence at protein level: Swiss-Prot protein existence level 1. [Isoform 2]: Phosphorylates and activates ABL1 in sperm flagellum to promote spermatozoa capacitation. From Mus musculus (Mouse).
   1069..1785    +  CDS            mPA-GFP: mPA-GFP is a fluorescent protein published in 2002, derived from Aequorea victoria. It is reported to be a monomer.
   1804..1822    -  promoter       SP6 promoter: promoter for bacteriophage SP6 RNA polymerase
   1848..2072    +  polyA_signal   bGH poly(A) signal: bovine growth hormone polyadenylation signal
   2076..2097    +  promoter       SV40 promoter (fragment): SV40 enhancer and early promoter
   2118..2546    +  rep_origin     f1 ori (sequence partly withheld): f1 bacteriophage origin of replication; arrow indicates direction of (+) strand synthesis
   2560..2890    +  promoter       SV40 promoter: SV40 enhancer and early promoter
   2957..3748    +  CDS            neo: KKA2_KLEPN - Also known as kan, nptII. Experimental evidence at protein level: Swiss-Prot protein existence level 1. Resistance to kanamycin, neomycin, paromomycin, ribostamycin, butirosin and gentamicin B. From Klebsiella pneumoniae.
   3772..3930    +  CDS            ble (fragment): BLE_KLEPN - Experimental evidence at protein level: Swiss-Prot protein existence level 1. Binding protein with a strong affinity to the bleomycin family of antibiotics. Binds to CL990; an antimitotic-antibiotic compound. From Klebsiella pneumoniae.
   3925..4046    +  polyA_signal   SV40 poly(A) signal: SV40 polyadenylation signal
   4119..4135    -  protein_bind   lac operator: The lac repressor binds to the lac operator to inhibit transcription in E. coli. This inhibition can be relieved by adding lactose or isopropyl-β-D-thiogalactopyranoside (IPTG). lac repressor encoded by lacI
   4143..4173    -  promoter       lac promoter: promoter for the E. coli lac operon
   4188..4209    -  protein_bind   CAP binding site: CAP binding activates transcription in the presence of cAMP. E. coli catabolite activator protein
   4222..4314    -  CDS            lacI (fragment): lac repressor; lacI; The lac repressor binds to the lac operator to inhibit transcription in E. coli. This inhibition can be relieved by adding lactose or isopropyl-β-D-thiogalactopyranoside (IPTG).
   4497..5085    -  rep_origin     ori: high-copy-number ColE1/pMB1/pBR322/pUC origin of replication
   5256..6116    -  CDS            AmpR: β-lactamase; bla; confers resistance to ampicillin, carbenicillin, and related antibiotics
   6117..6221    -  promoter       AmpR promoter: bla
>Addgene plasmid #114130 | pCDNA3_nmPKA-CαN-mPAGFP | depositor full sequence | sequence record 220178 | pCDNA3_nmPKA-CαN-mPAGFP sequence 6252 bps
GACGGATCGGGAGATCTCCCGATCCCCTATGGTCGACTCTCAGTACAATCTGCTCTGATGCCGCATAGTT
AAGCCAGTATCTGCTCCCTGCTTGTGTGTTGGAGGTCGCTGAGTAGTGCGCGAGCAAAATTTAAGCTACA
ACAAGGCAAGGCTTGACCGACAATTGCATGAAGAATCTGCTTAGGGTTAGGCGTTTTGCGCTGCTTCGCG
ATGTACGGGCCAGATATACGCGTTGACATTGATTATTGACTAGTTATTAATAGTAATCAATTACGGGGTC
ATTAGTTCATAGCCCATATATGGAGTTCCGCGTTACATAACTTACGGTAAATGGCCCGCCTGGCTGACCG
CCCAACGACCCCCGCCCATTGACGTCAATAATGACGTATGTTCCCATAGTAACGCCAATAGGGACTTTCC
ATTGACGTCAATGGGTGGACTATTTACGGTAAACTGCCCACTTGGCAGTACATCAAGTGTATCATATGCC
AAGTACGCCCCCTATTGACGTCAATGACGGTAAATGGCCCGCCTGGCATTATGCCCAGTACATGACCTTA
TGGGACTTTCCTACTTGGCAGTACATCTACGTATTAGTCATCGCTATTACCATGGTGATGCGGTTTTGGC
AGTACATCAATGGGCGTGGATAGCGGTTTGACTCACGGGGATTTCCAAGTCTCCACCCCATTGACGTCAA
TGGGAGTTTGTTTTGGCACCAAAATCAACGGGACTTTCCAAAATGTCGTAACAACTCCGCCCCATTGACG
CAAATGGGCGGTAGGCGTGTACGGTGGGAGGTCTATATAAGCAGAGCTCTCTGGCTAACTAGAGAACCCA
CTGCTTACTGGCTTATCGAAATTAATACGACTCACTATAGGGAGACCCAAGCTTACCATGGCCAACGCCG
CCGCCGCCAAGAAGGGCAGCGAGCAGGAGAGCGTGAAAGAGTTCCTAGCCAAAGCCAAGGAAGATTTCCT
GAAAAAATGGGAGACCCCTTCTCAGAATACAGCCCAGTTGGATCAGTTTGATAGAATCATCGATTATGAT
GTTCCTGATTATGCAAGCTTAATGAGCAAGGGCGAGGAGCTGTTCACCGGGGTGGTGCCCATCCTGGTCG
AGCTGGACGGCGACGTAAACGGCCACAAGTTCAGCGTGTCCGGCGAGGGCGAGGGCGATGCCACCTACGG
CAAGCTGACCCTGAAGTTCATCTGCACCACCGGCAAGCTGCCCGTGCCCTGGCCCACCCTCGTGACCACC
TTCAGCTACGGCGTGCAGTGCTTCAGCCGCTACCCCGACCACATGAAGCAGCACGACTTCTTCAAGTCCG
CCATGCCCGAAGGCTACGTCCAGGAGCGCACCATCTTCTTCAAGGACGACGGCAACTACAAGACCCGCGC
CGAGGTGAAGTTCGAGGGCGACACCCTGGTGAACCGCATCGAGCTGAAGGGCATCGACTTCAAGGAGGAC
GGCAACATCCTGGGGCACAAGCTGGAGTACAACTACAACAGCCACAACGTCTATATCATGGCCGACAAGC
AGAAGAACGGCATCAAGGCCAACTTCAAGATCCGCCACAACATCGAGGACGGCAGCGTGCAGCTCGCCGA
CCACTACCAGCAGAACACCCCCATCGGCGACGGCCCCGTGCTGCTGCCCGACAACCACTACCTGAGCCAC
CAGTCCAAGCTGAGCAAAGACCCCAACGAGAAGCGCGATCACATGGTCCTGCTGGAGTTCGTGACCGCCG
CCGGGATCACTCTCGGCATGGACGAGCTGTACAAGTAATCTAGAGGGCCCTATTCTATAGTGTCACCTAA
ATGCTAGAGCTCGCTGATCAGCCTCGACTGTGCCTTCTAGTTGCCAGCCATCTGTTGTTTGCCCCTCCCC
CGTGCCTTCCTTGACCCTGGAAGGTGCCACTCCCACTGTCCTTTCCTAATAAAATGAGGAAATTGCATCG
CATTGTCTGAGTAGGTGTCATTCTATTCTGGGGGGTGGGGTGGGGCAGGACAGCAAGGGGGAGGATTGGG
AAGACAATAGCAGGCATGCTGGGGATGCGGTGGGCTCTATGGCTTCTGAGGCGGAAAGAACCAGCTGGGG
CTCTAGGGGGTATCCCC
[124 nt withheld, positions 2118-2241]
C
[32 nt withheld, positions 2243-2274]
CA
[57 nt withheld, positions 2277-2333]
A
[49 nt withheld, positions 2335-2383]
CCTTTGACGTTGGAGTCCACGTTCTTT
[37 nt withheld, positions 2411-2447]
ACCCTATCTCGGTCTATTCTTTTGATTTATAAGGGATTTTGGGGATTTCGGCCTATTGGTTAAAAAATGA
GCTGATTTAACAAAAATTTAACGCGAATTAATTCTGTGGAATGTGTGTCAGTTAGGGTGTGGAAAGTCCC
CAGGCTCCCCAGGCAGGCAGAAGTATGCAAAGCATGCATCTCAATTAGTCAGCAACCAGGTGTGGAAAGT
CCCCAGGCTCCCCAGCAGGCAGAAGTATGCAAAGCATGCATCTCAATTAGTCAGCAACCATAGTCCCGCC
CCTAACTCCGCCCATCCCGCCCCTAACTCCGCCCAGTTCCGCCCATTCTCCGCCCCATGGCTGACTAATT
TTTTTTATTTATGCAGAGGCCGAGGCCGCCTCTGCCTCTGAGCTATTCCAGAAGTAGTGAGGAGGCTTTT
TTGGAGGCCTAGGCTTTTGCAAAAAGCTCCCGGGAGCTTGTATATCCATTTTCGGATCTGATCAAGAGAC
AGGATGAGGATCGTTTCGCATGATTGAACAAGATGGATTGCACGCAGGTTCTCCGGCCGCTTGGGTGGAG
AGGCTATTCGGCTATGACTGGGCACAACAGACAATCGGCTGCTCTGATGCCGCCGTGTTCCGGCTGTCAG
CGCAGGGGCGCCCGGTTCTTTTTGTCAAGACCGACCTGTCCGGTGCCCTGAATGAACTGCAGGACGAGGC
AGCGCGGCTATCGTGGCTGGCCACGACGGGCGTTCCTTGCGCAGCTGTGCTCGACGTTGTCACTGAAGCG
GGAAGGGACTGGCTGCTATTGGGCGAAGTGCCGGGGCAGGATCTCCTGTCATCTCACCTTGCTCCTGCCG
AGAAAGTATCCATCATGGCTGATGCAATGCGGCGGCTGCATACGCTTGATCCGGCTACCTGCCCATTCGA
CCACCAAGCGAAACATCGCATCGAGCGAGCACGTACTCGGATGGAAGCCGGTCTTGTCGATCAGGATGAT
CTGGACGAAGAGCATCAGGGGCTCGCGCCAGCCGAACTGTTCGCCAGGCTCAAGGCGCGCATGCCCGACG
GCGAGGATCTCGTCGTGACCCATGGCGATGCCTGCTTGCCGAATATCATGGTGGAAAATGGCCGCTTTTC
TGGATTCATCGACTGTGGCCGGCTGGGTGTGGCGGACCGCTATCAGGACATAGCGTTGGCTACCCGTGAT
ATTGCTGAAGAGCTTGGCGGCGAATGGGCTGACCGCTTCCTCGTGCTTTACGGTATCGCCGCTCCCGATT
CGCAGCGCATCGCCTTCTATCGCCTTCTTGACGAGTTCTTCTGAGCGGGACTCTGGGGTTCGAAATGACC
GACCAAGCGACGCCCAACCTGCCATCACGAGATTTCGATTCCACCGCCGCCTTCTATGAAAGGTTGGGCT
TCGGAATCGTTTTCCGGGACGCCGGCTGGATGATCCTCCAGCGCGGGGATCTCATGCTGGAGTTCTTCGC
CCACCCCAACTTGTTTATTGCAGCTTATAATGGTTACAAATAAAGCAATAGCATCACAAATTTCACAAAT
AAAGCATTTTTTTCACTGCATTCTAGTTGTGGTTTGTCCAAACTCATCAATGTATCTTATCATGTCTGTA
TACCGTCGACCTCTAGCTAGAGCTTGGCGTAATCATGGTCATAGCTGTTTCCTGTGTGAAATTGTTATCC
GCTCACAATTCCACACAACATACGAGCCGGAAGCATAAAGTGTAAAGCCTGGGGTGCCTAATGAGTGAGC
TAACTCACATTAATTGCGTTGCGCTCACTGCCCGCTTTCCAGTCGGGAAACCTGTCGTGCCAGCTGCATT
AATGAATCGGCCAACGCGCGGGGAGAGGCGGTTTGCGTATTGGGCGCTCTTCCGCTTCCTCGCTCACTGA
CTCGCTGCGCTCGGTCGTTCGGCTGCGGCGAGCGGTATCAGCTCACTCAAAGGCGGTAATACGGTTATCC
ACAGAATCAGGGGATAACGCAGGAAAGAACATGTGAGCAAAAGGCCAGCAAAAGGCCAGGAACCGTAAAA
AGGCCGCGTTGCTGGCGTTTTTCCATAGGCTCCGCCCCCCTGACGAGCATCACAAAAATCGACGCTCAAG
TCAGAGGTGGCGAAACCCGACAGGACTATAAAGATACCAGGCGTTTCCCCCTGGAAGCTCCCTCGTGCGC
TCTCCTGTTCCGACCCTGCCGCTTACCGGATACCTGTCCGCCTTTCTCCCTTCGGGAAGCGTGGCGCTTT
CTCAATGCTCACGCTGTAGGTATCTCAGTTCGGTGTAGGTCGTTCGCTCCAAGCTGGGCTGTGTGCACGA
ACCCCCCGTTCAGCCCGACCGCTGCGCCTTATCCGGTAACTATCGTCTTGAGTCCAACCCGGTAAGACAC
GACTTATCGCCACTGGCAGCAGCCACTGGTAACAGGATTAGCAGAGCGAGGTATGTAGGCGGTGCTACAG
AGTTCTTGAAGTGGTGGCCTAACTACGGCTACACTAGAAGGACAGTATTTGGTATCTGCGCTCTGCTGAA
GCCAGTTACCTTCGGAAAAAGAGTTGGTAGCTCTTGATCCGGCAAACAAACCACCGCTGGTAGCGGTGGT
TTTTTTGTTTGCAAGCAGCAGATTACGCGCAGAAAAAAAGGATCTCAAGAAGATCCTTTGATCTTTTCTA
CGGGGTCTGACGCTCAGTGGAACGAAAACTCACGTTAAGGGATTTTGGTCATGAGATTATCAAAAAGGAT
CTTCACCTAGATCCTTTTAAATTAAAAATGAAGTTTTAAATCAATCTAAAGTATATATGAGTAAACTTGG
TCTGACAGTTACCAATGCTTAATCAGTGAGGCACCTATCTCAGCGATCTGTCTATTTCGTTCATCCATAG
TTGCCTGACTCCCCGTCGTGTAGATAACTACGATACGGGAGGGCTTACCATCTGGCCCCAGTGCTGCAAT
GATACCGCGAGACCCACGCTCACCGGCTCCAGATTTATCAGCAATAAACCAGCCAGCCGGAAGGGCCGAG
CGCAGAAGTGGTCCTGCAACTTTATCCGCCTCCATCCAGTCTATTAATTGTTGCCGGGAAGCTAGAGTAA
GTAGTTCGCCAGTTAATAGTTTGCGCAACGTTGTTGCCATTGCTACAGGCATCGTGGTGTCACGCTCGTC
GTTTGGTATGGCTTCATTCAGCTCCGGTTCCCAACGATCAAGGCGAGTTACATGATCCCCCATGTTGTGC
AAAAAAGCGGTTAGCTCCTTCGGTCCTCCGATCGTTGTCAGAAGTAAGTTGGCCGCAGTGTTATCACTCA
TGGTTATGGCAGCACTGCATAATTCTCTTACTGTCATGCCATCCGTAAGATGCTTTTCTGTGACTGGTGA
GTACTCAACCAAGTCATTCTGAGAATAGTGTATGCGGCGACCGAGTTGCTCTTGCCCGGCGTCAATACGG
GATAATACCGCGCCACATAGCAGAACTTTAAAAGTGCTCATCATTGGAAAACGTTCTTCGGGGCGAAAAC
TCTCAAGGATCTTACCGCTGTTGAGATCCAGTTCGATGTAACCCACTCGTGCACCCAACTGATCTTCAGC
ATCTTTTACTTTCACCAGCGTTTCTGGGTGAGCAAAAACAGGAAGGCAAAATGCCGCAAAAAAGGGAATA
AGGGCGACACGGAAATGTTGAATACTCATACTCTTCCTTTTTCAATATTATTGAAGCATTTATCAGGGTT
ATTGTCTCATGAGCGGATACATATTTGAATGTATTTAGAAAAATAAACAAATAGGGGTTCCGCGCACATT
TCCCCGAAAAGTGCCACCTGACGTC
