Features (pLannotate 1.2.2; 22 found; start..end, strand, type, name):
    164..543     +  enhancer       CMV enhancer: human cytomegalovirus immediate early enhancer
    544..747     +  promoter       CMV promoter: human cytomegalovirus (CMV) immediate early promoter
    743..776     +  LTR            5' LTR (truncated) (fragment): truncated 5' long terminal repeat (LTR) from HIV-1
    792..810     +  promoter       T7 promoter: promoter for bacteriophage T7 RNA polymerase
    827..967     +  CDS            Prkaca (fragment): KAPCA_MOUSE - Also known as Pkaca. Experimental evidence at protein level: Swiss-Prot protein existence level 1. [Isoform 2]: Phosphorylates and activates ABL1 in sperm flagellum to promote spermatozoa capacitation. From Mus musculus (Mouse).
    998..1714    +  CDS            mPA-GFP: mPA-GFP is a fluorescent protein published in 2002, derived from Aequorea victoria. It is reported to be a monomer.
   1733..1751    -  promoter       SP6 promoter: promoter for bacteriophage SP6 RNA polymerase
   1777..2001    +  polyA_signal   bGH poly(A) signal: bovine growth hormone polyadenylation signal
   2005..2026    +  promoter       SV40 promoter (fragment): SV40 enhancer and early promoter
   2047..2475    +  rep_origin     f1 ori (sequence partly withheld): f1 bacteriophage origin of replication; arrow indicates direction of (+) strand synthesis
   2489..2818    +  promoter       SV40 promoter: SV40 enhancer and early promoter
   2885..3676    +  CDS            neo: KKA2_KLEPN - Also known as kan, nptII. Experimental evidence at protein level: Swiss-Prot protein existence level 1. Resistance to kanamycin, neomycin, paromomycin, ribostamycin, butirosin and gentamicin B. From Klebsiella pneumoniae.
   3700..3858    +  CDS            ble (fragment): BLE_KLEPN - Experimental evidence at protein level: Swiss-Prot protein existence level 1. Binding protein with a strong affinity to the bleomycin family of antibiotics. Binds to CL990; an antimitotic-antibiotic compound. From Klebsiella pneumoniae.
   3853..3974    +  polyA_signal   SV40 poly(A) signal: SV40 polyadenylation signal
   4047..4063    -  protein_bind   lac operator: The lac repressor binds to the lac operator to inhibit transcription in E. coli. This inhibition can be relieved by adding lactose or isopropyl-β-D-thiogalactopyranoside (IPTG). lac repressor encoded by lacI
   4071..4101    -  promoter       lac promoter: promoter for the E. coli lac operon
   4116..4137    -  protein_bind   CAP binding site: CAP binding activates transcription in the presence of cAMP. E. coli catabolite activator protein
   4150..4242    -  CDS            lacI (fragment): lac repressor; lacI; The lac repressor binds to the lac operator to inhibit transcription in E. coli. This inhibition can be relieved by adding lactose or isopropyl-β-D-thiogalactopyranoside (IPTG).
   4425..5013    -  rep_origin     ori: high-copy-number ColE1/pMB1/pBR322/pUC origin of replication
   5184..6044    -  CDS            AmpR: β-lactamase; bla; confers resistance to ampicillin, carbenicillin, and related antibiotics
   6045..6149    -  promoter       AmpR promoter: bla
   6208..9       -  misc_feature   bom (fragment) (across the origin): basis of mobility region from pBR322
>Addgene plasmid #114130 | pCDNA3_nmPKA-CαN-mPAGFP | addgene full sequence | sequence record 224234 | Addgene NGS Result
AGCCAGTATCTGCTCCCTGCTTGTGTGTTGGAGGTCGCTGAGTAGTGCGCGAGCAAAATTTAAGCTACAA
CAAGGCAAGGCTTGACCGACAATTGCATGAAGAATCTGCTTAGGGTTAGGCGTTTTGCGCTGCTTCGCGA
TGTACGGGCCAGATATACGCGTTGACATTGATTATTGACTAGTTATTAATAGTAATCAATTACGGGGTCA
TTAGTTCATAGCCCATATATGGAGTTCCGCGTTACATAACTTACGGTAAATGGCCCGCCTGGCTGACCGC
CCAACGACCCCCGCCCATTGACGTCAATAATGACGTATGTTCCCATAGTAACGCCAATAGGGACTTTCCA
TTGACGTCAATGGGTGGAGTATTTACGGTAAACTGCCCACTTGGCAGTACATCAAGTGTATCATATGCCA
AGTACGCCCCCTATTGACGTCAATGACGGTAAATGGCCCGCCTGGCATTATGCCCAGTACATGACCTTAT
GGGACTTTCCTACTTGGCAGTACATCTACGTATTAGTCATCGCTATTACCATGGTGATGCGGTTTTGGCA
GTACATCAATGGGCGTGGATAGCGGTTTGACTCACGGGGATTTCCAAGTCTCCACCCCATTGACGTCAAT
GGGAGTTTGTTTTGGCACCAAAATCAACGGGACTTTCCAAAATGTCGTAACAACTCCGCCCCATTGACGC
AAATGGGCGGTAGGCGTGTACGGTGGGAGGTCTATATAAGCAGAGCTCTCTGGCTAACTAGAGAACCCAC
TGCTTACTGGCTTATCGAAATTAATACGACTCACTATAGGGAGACCCAAGCTTACCATGGCCAACGCCGC
CGCCGCCAAGAAGGGCAGCGAGCAGGAGAGCGTGAAAGAGTTCCTAGCCAAAGCCAAGGAAGATTTCCTG
AAAAAATGGGAGACCCCTTCTCAGAATACAGCCCAGTTGGATCAGTTTGATAGAATCATCGATTATGATG
TTCCTGATTATGCAAGCTTAATGAGCAAGGGCGAGGAGCTGTTCACCGGGGTGGTGCCCATCCTGGTCGA
GCTGGACGGCGACGTAAACGGCCACAAGTTCAGCGTGTCCGGCGAGGGCGAGGGCGATGCCACCTACGGC
AAGCTGACCCTGAAGTTCATCTGCACCACCGGCAAGCTGCCCGTGCCCTGGCCCACCCTCGTGACCACCT
TCAGCTACGGCGTGCAGTGCTTCAGCCGCTACCCCGACCACATGAAGCAGCACGACTTCTTCAAGTCCGC
CATGCCCGAAGGCTACGTCCAGGAGCGCACCATCTTCTTCAAGGACGACGGCAACTACAAGACCCGCGCC
GAGGTGAAGTTCGAGGGCGACACCCTGGTGAACCGCATCGAGCTGAAGGGCATCGACTTCAAGGAGGACG
GCAACATCCTGGGGCACAAGCTGGAGTACAACTACAACAGCCACAACGTCTATATCATGGCCGACAAGCA
GAAGAACGGCATCAAGGCCAACTTCAAGATCCGCCACAACATCGAGGACGGCAGCGTGCAGCTCGCCGAC
CACTACCAGCAGAACACCCCCATCGGCGACGGCCCCGTGCTGCTGCCCGACAACCACTACCTGAGCCACC
AGTCCAAGCTGAGCAAAGACCCCAACGAGAAGCGCGATCACATGGTCCTGCTGGAGTTCGTGACCGCCGC
CGGGATCACTCTCGGCATGGACGAGCTGTACAAGTAATCTAGAGGGCCCTATTCTATAGTGTCACCTAAA
TGCTAGAGCTCGCTGATCAGCCTCGACTGTGCCTTCTAGTTGCCAGCCATCTGTTGTTTGCCCCTCCCCC
GTGCCTTCCTTGACCCTGGAAGGTGCCACTCCCACTGTCCTTTCCTAATAAAATGAGGAAATTGCATCGC
ATTGTCTGAGTAGGTGTCATTCTATTCTGGGGGGTGGGGTGGGGCAGGACAGCAAGGGGGAGGATTGGGA
AGACAATAGCAGGCATGCTGGGGATGCGGTGGGCTCTATGGCTTCTGAGGCGGAAAGAACCAGCTGGGGC
TCTAGGGGGTATCCCC
[124 nt withheld, positions 2047-2170]
C
[91 nt withheld, positions 2172-2262]
A
[49 nt withheld, positions 2264-2312]
CCTTTGACGTTGGAGTCCACGTTCTTT
[37 nt withheld, positions 2340-2376]
ACCCTATCTCGGTCTATTCTTTTGATTTATAAGGGATTTTGCCGATTTCGGCCTATTGGTTAAAAAATGA
GCTGATTTAACAAAAATTTAACGCGAATTAATTCTGTGGAATGTGTGTCAGTTAGGGTGTGGAAAGTCCC
CAGGCTCCCCAGCAGGCAGAAGTATGCAAAGCATGCATCTCAATTAGTCAGCAACCAGGTGTGGAAAGTC
CCCAGGCTCCCCAGCAGGCAGAAGTATGCAAAGCATGCATCTCAATTAGTCAGCAACCATAGTCCCGCCC
CTAACTCCGCCCATCCCGCCCCTAACTCCGCCCAGTTCCGCCCATTCTCCGCCCCATGGCTGACTAATTT
TTTTTATTTATGCAGAGGCCGAGGCCGCCTCTGCCTCTGAGCTATTCCAGAAGTAGTGAGGAGGCTTTTT
TGGAGGCCTAGGCTTTTGCAAAAAGCTCCCGGGAGCTTGTATATCCATTTTCGGATCTGATCAAGAGACA
GGATGAGGATCGTTTCGCATGATTGAACAAGATGGATTGCACGCAGGTTCTCCGGCCGCTTGGGTGGAGA
GGCTATTCGGCTATGACTGGGCACAACAGACAATCGGCTGCTCTGATGCCGCCGTGTTCCGGCTGTCAGC
GCAGGGGCGCCCGGTTCTTTTTGTCAAGACCGACCTGTCCGGTGCCCTGAATGAACTGCAGGACGAGGCA
GCGCGGCTATCGTGGCTGGCCACGACGGGCGTTCCTTGCGCAGCTGTGCTCGACGTTGTCACTGAAGCGG
GAAGGGACTGGCTGCTATTGGGCGAAGTGCCGGGGCAGGATCTCCTGTCATCTCACCTTGCTCCTGCCGA
GAAAGTATCCATCATGGCTGATGCAATGCGGCGGCTGCATACGCTTGATCCGGCTACCTGCCCATTCGAC
CACCAAGCGAAACATCGCATCGAGCGAGCACGTACTCGGATGGAAGCCGGTCTTGTCGATCAGGATGATC
TGGACGAAGAGCATCAGGGGCTCGCGCCAGCCGAACTGTTCGCCAGGCTCAAGGCGCGCATGCCCGACGG
CGAGGATCTCGTCGTGACCCATGGCGATGCCTGCTTGCCGAATATCATGGTGGAAAATGGCCGCTTTTCT
GGATTCATCGACTGTGGCCGGCTGGGTGTGGCGGACCGCTATCAGGACATAGCGTTGGCTACCCGTGATA
TTGCTGAAGAGCTTGGCGGCGAATGGGCTGACCGCTTCCTCGTGCTTTACGGTATCGCCGCTCCCGATTC
GCAGCGCATCGCCTTCTATCGCCTTCTTGACGAGTTCTTCTGAGCGGGACTCTGGGGTTCGAAATGACCG
ACCAAGCGACGCCCAACCTGCCATCACGAGATTTCGATTCCACCGCCGCCTTCTATGAAAGGTTGGGCTT
CGGAATCGTTTTCCGGGACGCCGGCTGGATGATCCTCCAGCGCGGGGATCTCATGCTGGAGTTCTTCGCC
CACCCCAACTTGTTTATTGCAGCTTATAATGGTTACAAATAAAGCAATAGCATCACAAATTTCACAAATA
AAGCATTTTTTTCACTGCATTCTAGTTGTGGTTTGTCCAAACTCATCAATGTATCTTATCATGTCTGTAT
ACCGTCGACCTCTAGCTAGAGCTTGGCGTAATCATGGTCATAGCTGTTTCCTGTGTGAAATTGTTATCCG
CTCACAATTCCACACAACATACGAGCCGGAAGCATAAAGTGTAAAGCCTGGGGTGCCTAATGAGTGAGCT
AACTCACATTAATTGCGTTGCGCTCACTGCCCGCTTTCCAGTCGGGAAACCTGTCGTGCCAGCTGCATTA
ATGAATCGGCCAACGCGCGGGGAGAGGCGGTTTGCGTATTGGGCGCTCTTCCGCTTCCTCGCTCACTGAC
TCGCTGCGCTCGGTCGTTCGGCTGCGGCGAGCGGTATCAGCTCACTCAAAGGCGGTAATACGGTTATCCA
CAGAATCAGGGGATAACGCAGGAAAGAACATGTGAGCAAAAGGCCAGCAAAAGGCCAGGAACCGTAAAAA
GGCCGCGTTGCTGGCGTTTTTCCATAGGCTCCGCCCCCCTGACGAGCATCACAAAAATCGACGCTCAAGT
CAGAGGTGGCGAAACCCGACAGGACTATAAAGATACCAGGCGTTTCCCCCTGGAAGCTCCCTCGTGCGCT
CTCCTGTTCCGACCCTGCCGCTTACCGGATACCTGTCCGCCTTTCTCCCTTCGGGAAGCGTGGCGCTTTC
TCATAGCTCACGCTGTAGGTATCTCAGTTCGGTGTAGGTCGTTCGCTCCAAGCTGGGCTGTGTGCACGAA
CCCCCCGTTCAGCCCGACCGCTGCGCCTTATCCGGTAACTATCGTCTTGAGTCCAACCCGGTAAGACACG
ACTTATCGCCACTGGCAGCAGCCACTGGTAACAGGATTAGCAGAGCGAGGTATGTAGGCGGTGCTACAGA
GTTCTTGAAGTGGTGGCCTAACTACGGCTACACTAGAAGAACAGTATTTGGTATCTGCGCTCTGCTGAAG
CCAGTTACCTTCGGAAAAAGAGTTGGTAGCTCTTGATCCGGCAAACAAACCACCGCTGGTAGCGGTGGTT
TTTTTGTTTGCAAGCAGCAGATTACGCGCAGAAAAAAAGGATCTCAAGAAGATCCTTTGATCTTTTCTAC
GGGGTCTGACGCTCAGTGGAACGAAAACTCACGTTAAGGGATTTTGGTCATGAGATTATCAAAAAGGATC
TTCACCTAGATCCTTTTAAATTAAAAATGAAGTTTTAAATCAATCTAAAGTATATATGAGTAAACTTGGT
CTGACAGTTACCAATGCTTAATCAGTGAGGCACCTATCTCAGCGATCTGTCTATTTCGTTCATCCATAGT
TGCCTGACTCCCCGTCGTGTAGATAACTACGATACGGGAGGGCTTACCATCTGGCCCCAGTGCTGCAATG
ATACCGCGAGACCCACGCTCACCGGCTCCAGATTTATCAGCAATAAACCAGCCAGCCGGAAGGGCCGAGC
GCAGAAGTGGTCCTGCAACTTTATCCGCCTCCATCCAGTCTATTAATTGTTGCCGGGAAGCTAGAGTAAG
TAGTTCGCCAGTTAATAGTTTGCGCAACGTTGTTGCCATTGCTACAGGCATCGTGGTGTCACGCTCGTCG
TTTGGTATGGCTTCATTCAGCTCCGGTTCCCAACGATCAAGGCGAGTTACATGATCCCCCATGTTGTGCA
AAAAAGCGGTTAGCTCCTTCGGTCCTCCGATCGTTGTCAGAAGTAAGTTGGCCGCAGTGTTATCACTCAT
GGTTATGGCAGCACTGCATAATTCTCTTACTGTCATGCCATCCGTAAGATGCTTTTCTGTGACTGGTGAG
TACTCAACCAAGTCATTCTGAGAATAGTGTATGCGGCGACCGAGTTGCTCTTGCCCGGCGTCAATACGGG
ATAATACCGCGCCACATAGCAGAACTTTAAAAGTGCTCATCATTGGAAAACGTTCTTCGGGGCGAAAACT
CTCAAGGATCTTACCGCTGTTGAGATCCAGTTCGATGTAACCCACTCGTGCACCCAACTGATCTTCAGCA
TCTTTTACTTTCACCAGCGTTTCTGGGTGAGCAAAAACAGGAAGGCAAAATGCCGCAAAAAAGGGAATAA
GGGCGACACGGAAATGTTGAATACTCATACTCTTCCTTTTTCAATATTATTGAAGCATTTATCAGGGTTA
TTGTCTCATGAGCGGATACATATTTGAATGTATTTAGAAAAATAAACAAATAGGGGTTCCGCGCACATTT
CCCCGAAAAGTGCCACCTGACGTCGACGGATCGGGAGATCTCCCGATCCCCTATGGTGCACTCTCAGTAC
AATCTGCTCTGATGCCGCATAGTTA
